>Addgene plasmid #146188 | pAc5.1B-lambdaN-HA-DmeIF4E_E | depositor full sequence | sequence record 288633 | Full Sequence
CTTCAAGGAATTAATTCTATATTCTAAAAACACAAATGATACTTCTAAAAAAAATCATGAATGGCATCAA
CTCTGAATCAAATCTTTGCAGATGCACCTACTTCTCATTTCCACTGTCACATCATTTTTCCAGATCTCGC
TGCCTGTTATGTGGCCCACAAACCAAGACACGTTTTATGGCCATTAAAGCTGGCTGATCGTCGCCAAACA
CCAAATACATATCAATATGTACATTCGAGAAAGAAGCGATCAAAGAAGCGTCTTCGGGCGAGTAGGAGAA
TGCGGAGGAGAAGGAGAACGAGCTGATCTAGTATCTCTCCACAATCCAATGCCAACTGACCAACTGGCCA
TATTCGGAGCAATTTGAAGCCAATTTCCATCGCCTGGCGATCGCTCCATTCTTGGCTATATGTTTTTCAC
CGTTCCCGGGGCCATTTTCAAAGACTCGTCGGTAAGATAAGATTGTGTCACTCGCTGTCTCTCTTCATTT
GTCGAAGAATGCTGAGGAATTTCGCGATGACGTCGGCGAGTATTTTGAAGAATGAGAATAATTTGTATTT
ATACGAAAATCAGTTAGTGGAATTTTCTACAAAAACATGTTATCTATAGATAATTTTGTTGCAAAATATG
TTGACTATGACAAAGATTGTATGTATATACCTTTAATGTATTCTCATTTTCTTATGTATTTATAATGGCA
ATGATGATACTGATGATATTTTAAGATGATGCCAGACCACAGGCTGATTTCTGCGTCTTTTGCCGAACGC
AGTGCATGTGCGGTTGTTGTTTTTTGGAATAGTTTCAATTTTCGGACTGTCCGCTTTGATTTCAGTTTCT
TGGCTTATTCAAAAAGCAAAGTAAAGCCAAAAAAGCGAGATGGCAATACCAAATGCGGCAAAACGGTAGT
GGAAGGAAAGGGGTGCGGGGCAGCGGAAGGAAGGGTGGGGCGGGGCGTGGCGGGGTCTGTGGCTGGGCGC
GACGTCACCGACGTTGGAGCCACTCCTTTGACCATGTGTGCGTGTGTGTATTATTCGTGTCTCGCCACTC
GCCGGTTGTTTTTTTCTTTTTATCTCGCTCTCTCTAGCGCCATCTCGTACGCATGCTCAACGCACCGCAT
GTTGCCGTGTCCTTTATGCGTCATTTTGGCTCGAAATAGGCAATTATTTAAACAAAGATTAGTCAACGAA
AACGCTAAAATAAATAAGTCTACAATATGGTTACTTATTGCCATGTGTGTGCAGCCAACGATAGCAACAA
AAGCAACAACACAGTGGCTTTCCCTCTTTCACTTTTTGTTTGCAAGCGCGTGCGAGCAAGACGGCACGAC
CGGCAAACGCAATTACGCTGACAAAGAGCAGACGAAGTTTTGGCCGAAAAACATCAAGGCGCCTGATACG
AATGCATTTGCAATAACAATTGCGATATTTAATATTGTTTATGAAGCTGTTTGACTTCAAAACACACAAA
AAAAAAAATAAAACAAATTATTTGAAAGAGAATTAGGAATCGGACAGCTTATCGTTACGGGCTAACAGCA
CACCGAGACGAAATAGCTTACCTGACGTCACAGCCTCTGGAAGAACTGCCGCCAAGCAGAGAGAGAGAGA
AAAAGAGGGAGAGCAGCTTAGACCGCATGTGCTTGTGTGTGAGGCGTCTCTCTCTTCGTCTCCTGTTTGC
GCAAACGCATAGACTGCACTGAGAAAATCGATTACCTATTTTTTATGAATGAATATTTGCACTATTACTA
TTCAAAACTATTAAGATAGCAATCACATTCAATAGCCAAATACTATACCACCTGAGCGATGCAACGAAAT
GATCAATTTGAGCAAAAATGCTGCATATTTAGGACGGCATCATTATAGAAATGCTTCTTGCTGTGTACTT
TTCTCTCGTCTGGCAGCTGTTTCGCCGTTATTGTTAAAACCGGCTTAAGTTAGGTGTGTTTTCTACGACT
AGTGATGCCCCTACTAGAAGATGTGTGTTGCACAAATGTCCCTGAATAACCAATTTGAAGTGCAGATAGC
AGTAAACGTAAGCTAATATGAATATTATTTAACTGTAATGTTTTAATATCGCTGGACATTACTAATAAAC
CCACTATAAACACATGTACATATGTATGTTTTGGCATACAATGAGTAGTTGGGGAAAAAATGTGTAAAAG
CACCGTGACCATCACAGCATAAAGATAACCAGCTGAAGTATCGAATATGAGTAACCCCCAAATTGAATCA
CATGCCGCAACTGATAGGACCCATGGAAGTACACTCTTCATGGCGATATACAAGACACACACAAGCACGA
ACACCCAGTTGCGGAGGAAATTCTCCGTAAATGAAAACCCAATCGGCGAACAATTCATACCCATATATGG
TAAAAGTTTTGAACGCGACTTGAGAGCGGAGAGCATTGCGGCTGATAAGGTTTTAGCGCTAAGCGGGCTT
TATAAAACGGGCTGCGGGACCAGTTTTCATATCACTACCGTTTGAGTTCTTGTGCTGTGTGGATACTCCT
CCCGACACAAAGCCGCTCCATCAGCCAGCAGTCGTCTAATCCAGAGACCCCGGATCGGGGTACCAACATG
GACGCACAAACACGACGACGTGAGCGTCGCGCTGAGAAACAAGCTCAATGGAAAGCTGCAAACGGTGGAT
CTCCTCCACATATGGCTTACCCATACGATGTTCCAGATTACGCTCCTCCAAGCTTGAATTCTATGGTAGT
GTTGGAGACGGAGAAGACCAGCGCCCCCAGCACCGAGCAGGGTCGTCCGGAACCACCAACTTCGGCTGCA
GCGCCCGCCGAGGCTAAGGATGTCAAGCCCAAGGAGGACCCACAGGAGACTGGTGAACCAGCAGGCAACA
CTGCAACCACTACTGCTCCTGCCGGCGACGATGCTGTGCGCACCGAGCATTTATACAAACACCCGCTCAT
GAATGTCTGGACGCTGTGGTACCTTGAAAACGATCGGTCCAAGTCCTGGGAGGACATGCAAAACGAGATC
ACCAGCTTCGATACCGTCGAGGACTTCTGGAGCCTATACAACCACATCAAGCCCCCATCAGAGATCAAGC
TGGGTAGTGACTACTCGCTATTCAAGAAGAACATTCGTCCCATGTGGGAGGATGCAGCCAACAAACAGGG
CGGTCGTTGGGTAATTACCCTTAACAAAAGCTCCAAGACCGATCTGGATAACCTATGGCTCGATGTGCTG
CTCTGCCTGATTGGTGAGGCCTTCGATCACTCCGATCAGATCTGCGGCGCTGTTATAAACATTCGCGGCA
AGAGCAACAAGATATCCATCTGGACTGCCGACGGAAACAACGAGGAAGCTGCCCTTGAGATTGGTCACAA
GCTGCGCGATGCCTTGCGTCTGGGACGCAACAACTCGCTGCAGTATCAGTTGCACAAGGACACGATGGTC
AAGCAGGGCTCCAACGTGAAATCGATCTACACTTTGTAGGGCGGCCGCTCGAGTCTAGAGGGCCCGCGGT
TCGAAGGTAAGCCTATCCCTAACCCTCTCCTCGGTCTCGATTCTACGCGTACCGGTCATCATCACCATCA
CCATTGAGTTTAAACCCGCTGATCAGCCTCGACTGTGCCTTCTAAGGCCTGAGCTCGCTGATCAGCCTCG
ATCGAGGATCCAGACATGATAAGATACATTGATGAGTTTGGACAAACCACAACTAGAATGCAGTGAAAAA
AATGCTTTATTTGTGAAATTTGTGATGCTATTGCTTTATTTGTAACCATTATAAGCTGCAATAAACAAGT
TAACAACAACAATTGCATTCATTTTATGTTTCAGGTTCAGGGGGAGGTGTGGGAGGTTTTTTAAAGCAAG
TAAAACCTCTACAAATGTGGTATGGCTGATTATGATCAGTCGACCGATGCCCTTGAGAGCCTTCAACCCA
GTCAGCTCCTTCCGGTGGGCGCGGGGCATGACTATCGTCGCCGCACTTATGACTGTCTTCTTTATCATGC
AACTCGTAGGACAGGTGCCGGCAGCGCTCTGGGTCATTTTCGGCGAGGACCGCTTTCGCTGGAGCGCGAC
GATGATCGGCCTGTCGCTTGCGGTATTCGGAATCTTGCACGCCCTCGCTCAAGCCTTCGTCACTGGTCCC
GCCACCAAACGTTTCGGCGAGAAGCAGGCCATTATCGCCGGCATGGCGGCCGACGCGCTGGGCTACGTCT
TGCTGGCGTTCGCGACGCGAGGCTGGATGGCCTTCCCCATTATGATTCTTCTCGCTTCCGGCGGCATCGG
GATGCCCGCGTTGCAGGCCATGCTGTCCAGGCAGGTAGATGACGACCATCAGGGACAGCTTCAAGGATCG
CTCGCGGCTCTTACCAGCCAGCAAAAGGCCAGGAACCGTAAAAAGGCCGCGTTGCTGGCGTTTTTCCATA
GGCTCCGCCCCCCTGACGAGCATCACAAAAATCGACGCTCAAGTCAGAGGTGGCGAAACCCGACAGGACT
ATAAAGATACCAGGCGTTTCCCCCTGGAAGCTCCCTCGTGCGCTCTCCTGTTCCGACCCTGCCGCTTACC
GGATACCTGTCCGCCTTTCTCCCTTCGGGAAGCGTGGCGCTTTCTCAATGCTCACGCTGTAGGTATCTCA
GTTCGGTGTAGGTCGTTCGCTCCAAGCTGGGCTGTGTGCACGAACCCCCCGTTCAGCCCGACCGCTGCGC
CTTATCCGGTAACTATCGTCTTGAGTCCAACCCGGTAAGACACGACTTATCGCCACTGGCAGCAGCCACT
GGTAACAGGATTAGCAGAGCGAGGTATGTAGGCGGTGCTACAGAGTTCTTGAAGTGGTGGCCTAACTACG
GCTACACTAGAAGGACAGTATTTGGTATCTGCGCTCTGCTGAAGCCAGTTACCTTCGGAAAAAGAGTTGG
TAGCTCTTGATCCGGCAAACAAACCACCGCTGGTAGCGGTGGTTTTTTTGTTTGCAAGCAGCAGATTACG
CGCAGAAAAAAAGGATCTCAAGAAGATCCTTTGATCTTTTCTACGGGGTCTGACGCTCAGTGGAACGAAA
ACTCACGTTAAGGGATTTTGGTCATGAGATTATCAAAAAGGATCTTCACCTAGATCCTTTTAAATTAAAA
ATGAAGTTTTAAATCAATCTAAAGTATATATGAGTAAACTTGGTCTGACAGTTACCAATGCTTAATCAGT
GAGGCACCTATCTCAGCGATCTGTCTATTTCGTTCATCCATAGTTGCCTGACTCCCCGTCGTGTAGATAA
CTACGATACGGGAGGGCTTACCATCTGGCCCCAGTGCTGCAATGATACCGCGAGACCCACGCTCACCGGC
TCCAGATTTATCAGCAATAAACCAGCCAGCCGGAAGGGCCGAGCGCAGAAGTGGTCCTGCAACTTTATCC
GCCTCCATCCAGTCTATTAATTGTTGCCGGGAAGCTAGAGTAAGTAGTTCGCCAGTTAATAGTTTGCGCA
ACGTTGTTGCCATTGCTGCAGGCATCGTGGTGTCACGCTCGTCGTTTGGTATGGCTTCATTCAGCTCCGG
TTCCCAACGATCAAGGCGAGTTACATGATCCCCCATGTTGTGCAAAAAAGCGGTTAGCTCCTTCGGTCCT
CCGATCGTTGTCAGAAGTAAGTTGGCCGCAGTGTTATCACTCATGGTTATGGCAGCACTGCATAATTCTC
TTACTGTCATGCCATCCGTAAGATGCTTTTCTGTGACTGGTGAGTACTCAACCAAGTCATTCTGAGAATA
GTGTATGCGGCGACCGAGTTGCTCTTGCCCGGCGTCAACACGGGATAATACCGCGCCACATAGCAGAACT
TTAAAAGTGCTCATCATTGGAAAACGTTCTTCGGGGCGAAAACTCTCAAGGATCTTACCGCTGTTGAGAT
CCAGTTCGATGTAACCCACTCGTGCACCCAACTGATCTTCAGCATCTTTTACTTTCACCAGCGTTTCTGG
GTGAGCAAAAACAGGAAGGCAAAATGCCGCAAAAAAGGGAATAAGGGCGACACGGAAATGTTGAATACTC
ATACTCTTCCTTTTTCAATATTATTGAAGCATTTATCAGGGTTATTGTCTCATGAGCGGATACATATTTG
AATGTATTTAGAAAAATAAACAAATAGGGGTTCCGCGCACATTTCCCCGAAAAGTGCCACCTGACGTCTA
AGAAACCATTATTATCATGACATTAACCTATAAAAATAGGCGTATCACGAGGCCCTTTCGT
Features (pLannotate 1.2.2; 11 found; start..end, strand, type, name):
     56..2568    +  promoter       Ac5 promoter: Drosophila melanogaster actin 5C promoter
   2588..2653    +  CDS            N (fragment): REGN_LAMBD - Experimental evidence at protein level: Swiss-Prot protein existence level 1. Plays a role as a transcriptional antitermination factor that allows the virus to initiate its lytic phase. Activates expression of the delayed viral early genes by modifying host RNA polymerase (RNAP) into a form that is resistant to termination signals. This antitermination function requires the host NusA protein which serves to stabilize the interaction between antitermination protein N and host RNA polymerase. From Escherichia phage lambda (Bacteriophage lambda).
   2678..2704    +  CDS            3xHA (fragment): three tandem HA epitope tags
   2744..3466    +  CDS            eIF4E1 (fragment): IF4E_DROME - Also known as eIF-4E From Drosophila melanogaster (Fruit fly).
   3506..3547    +  CDS            V5 tag: epitope tag from simian virus 5
   3647..3781    -  polyA_signal   SV40 poly(A) signal: SV40 polyadenylation signal
   3804..3888    -  CDS            large T antigen (fragment): large T antigen from SV40 (simian virus 40)
   3889..4359    +  CDS            TcR (fragment): tetracycline efflux protein; tet; confers resistance to tetracycline
   4403..4991    -  rep_origin     ori: high-copy-number ColE1/pMB1/pBR322/pUC origin of replication
   5162..6022    -  CDS            AmpR: β-lactamase; bla; confers resistance to ampicillin, carbenicillin, and related antibiotics
   6023..6127    -  promoter       AmpR promoter: bla
