[The description below was written by a language model from this plasmid's Addgene catalogue record and pLannotate feature annotations shown in this document.]
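Description:
pAc5.1B-lambdaN-HA-DmeIF4E_E is a 6.2 kb insect expression plasmid for producing Drosophila melanogaster eIF4E, the mRNA cap-binding translation initiation factor, as a tagged fusion protein in fly cells. The catalogue lists the backbone as unknown, although the name and the annotated features point to a pAc5.1-type vector. Expression is driven by the strong constitutive D. melanogaster actin 5C (Ac5) promoter and terminated by an SV40 polyadenylation signal. In bacteria the plasmid is maintained through a ColE1/pUC-family origin and selected with ampicillin via the β-lactamase gene and its own promoter. The repository records it as low copy, even though the origin is annotated as a high-copy type. Short fragments annotated as SV40 large T antigen and the tetracycline resistance gene appear to be non-functional backbone remnants.

The open reading frame begins with a short fragment of the bacteriophage lambda N protein, followed by an HA epitope (the annotated segment is short enough to represent a single copy) and then the eIF4E1 coding sequence, which the depositor notes carries three silent changes relative to the NCBI reference. The lambda N peptide binds boxB RNA hairpins with high affinity, so fusions of this kind are typically used in tethering assays. In these assays the protein is artificially recruited to a boxB-containing reporter mRNA to test its effect on translation or mRNA stability, while the HA tag allows detection or immunoprecipitation. A vector-encoded V5 tag lies downstream of the insert, but the record does not state whether it is in frame and translated or excluded by a stop codon. The associated study examined miRNA-mediated silencing by GW182 proteins.
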