Addgene plasmid #146188: pAc5.1B-lambdaN-HA-DmeIF4E_E
Purpose: Insect Expression of DmeIF4E
Depositing lab: Elisa Izaurralde. Depositing organization: Max Planck Institute for Developmental Biology. Publication: GW182 proteins cause PABP dissociation from silenced miRNA targets in the absence of deadenylation. Zekri L, Kuzuoglu-Ozturk D, Izaurralde E. EMBO J. 2013 Apr 3;32(7):1052-65. doi: 10.1038/emboj.2013.44. Epub 2013 Mar 5. PubMed 23463101.
Backbone
  Vector backbone: Unknown
  Vector type: Insect Expression
Growth in bacteria
  Bacterial resistance: Ampicillin, 100 μg/mL
  Growth temperature: 37°C
  Growth strain: DH5alpha
  Copy number: Low Copy
Gene/Insert
  Gene/Insert name: DmeIF4E
  Species: D. melanogaster (fly)
  Mutation: 3 silent mutations compared to the sequence given by NCBI: NM_168333.1
  Cloning method: Unknown
Terms and licenses: Academic/Nonprofit Terms; Industry Terms: Not Available to Industry
Depositor comments: Plasmids from this collection were made available to the research community and donated after the lab closed. Please note that the sequence provided by the depositing laboratory may be theoretical/predicted or based on Sanger sequencing results. There may be discrepancies between sequencing results obtained by Addgene and the depositor sequence. If an Addgene verified sequence is not available, please contact before placing your order to request that our lab fully sequence the plasmid.
How to cite: pAc5.1B-lambdaN-HA-DmeIF4E_E was a gift from Elisa Izaurralde (Addgene plasmid # 146188 ; http://n2t.net/addgene:146188 ; RRID:Addgene_146188)
